>Addgene plasmid #30288 | pETCON-HB71/design_10 | depositor partial sequence | sequence record 13944 | Author sequence
CATATGGCTTCCACCAGAGGTTCCGGTAGACCATGGAGTTTTACAGAAAACTTGACATTTGAATTTGCTT
TAGAATTTGCCGATAAGGATACACCAGATAGATGGGCTAATGTCGCAAACTTTTTGTCTGGTAGAACTCC
TGAAGAAGTTAAAAAGCATTACGAAATATTGGTAGAAGACATCAAGTACATCGAATCTGGTAAAGTTCCA
TTCCCTAATTATAGAACAACTGGTGGTAACATGAAAACAGACGAAAAGAGATTCAGAAACTTAAAGATTA
GACTCGAG
