>Addgene plasmid #30288 | pETCON-HB71/design_10 | addgene partial sequence | sequence record 35461 | 30288 with GAL1
ATTTTCAATTAAGATGCAGTTACTTCGCTGTTTTTCAATATTTTCTGTTATTGCTTCAGTTTTAGCACAG
GAACTGACAACTATATGCGAGCAAATCCCCTCACCAACTTTAGAATCGACGCCGTACTCTTTGTCAACGA
CTACTATTTTGGCCAACGGGAAGGCAATGCAAGGAGTTTTTGAATATTACAAATCAGTAACGTTTGTCAG
TAATTGCGGTTCTCACCCCTCAACAACTAGCAAAGGCAGCCCCATAAACACACAGTATGTTTTTAAGGAC
AATAGCTCGACGATTGAAGGTAGATACCCATACGACGTTCCAGACTACGCTCTGCAGGCTAGTGGTGGAG
GAGGCTCTGGTGGAGGCGGTAGCGGAGGCGGAGGGTCGGCTAGCCATATGGCTTCCACCAGAGGTTCCGG
TAGACCATGGAGTTTTACAGAAAACTTGACATTTGAATTTGCTTTAGAATTTGCCGATAAGGATACACCA
GATAGATGGGCTAATGTCGCAAACTTTTTGTCTGGTAGAACTCCTGAAGAAGTTAAAAAGCATTACGAAA
TATTGGTAGAAGACATCAAGTACATCGAATCTGGTAAAGTTCCATTCCCTAATTATAGAACAACTGGTGG
TAACATGAAAACAGACGAAAAGAGATTCAGAAACTTAAAGATTAGACTCGAGGGGGGCGGATCCGAACAA
AAGCTTATTTCTGAAGAGGACTTGTAATAGAGATCTGATAACAACAGTGTAGATGTAACAAAATCGACTT
TGTTCCCACTGTACTTTTAGCTCGTACAAAATACAATATACTTTTCATTTCTCCGTAAACAACATGTTTT
CCCATGTAATATCCTTTTCTATTTTTCGTTCCGTTACCAACTT
