[The description below was written by a language model from this plasmid's Addgene catalogue record.]
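Description:
pETCON-HB71/design_10 is a yeast expression plasmid built on the pETCON backbone (about 5.4 kb without insert). It is propagated in E. coli as a high-copy plasmid under ampicillin selection. The record does not list the yeast selection marker, yeast replication element, promoter, or any fusion partners or epitope tags, and no feature table is available. pETCON is generally known as a yeast surface display vector, but the details of how the insert is expressed or presented cannot be confirmed from the fields given.

The payload is a 288 bp fully synthetic open reading frame encoding HB71, a computationally designed protein intended to bind the hemagglutinin (HA) of the SC1918/H1 influenza virus. The "design_10" label marks it as one member of a numbered series of such designs. The insert was cloned by restriction digestion between NdeI at the 5′ end and XhoI at the 3′ end. Both sites are retained, so the coding sequence can be excised or swapped for variants.

The associated publication is a community-wide assessment of protein-interface modeling aimed at improving design methodology. This suggests the construct served as one of a set of designed HA binders whose experimental behaviour in yeast was compared with computational predictions. Typical uses would be expressing the designed protein in yeast to test its binding to HA, or using it as a reference or starting sequence for benchmarking and refining interface design methods. The record does not state whether this particular design actually binds its target.
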