Addgene plasmid #30288: pETCON-HB71/design_10
Depositing lab: David Baker. Depositing organization: University of Washington. Publication: Community-Wide Assessment of Protein-Interface Modeling Suggests Improvements to Design Methodology. Fleishman SJ, Whitehead TA, Strauch EM, Corn JE, Qin S, Zhou HX, Mitchell JC, Demerdash ON, Takeda-Shitaka M, Terashi G, Moal IH, Li X, Bates PA, Zacharias M, Park H, Ko JS, Lee H, Seok C, Bourquard T, Bernauer J, Poupon A, Aze J, Soner S, Ovali SK, Ozbek P, Tal NB, Haliloglu T, Hwang H, Vreven T, Pierce BG, Weng Z, Perez-Cano L, Pons C, Fernandez-Recio J, Jiang F, Yang F, Gong X, Cao L, Xu X, Liu B, Wang P, Li C, Wang C, Robert CH, Guharoy M, Liu S, Huang Y, Li L, Guo D, Chen Y, Xiao Y, London N, Itzhaki Z, Schueler-Furman O, Inbar Y, Patapov V, Cohen M, Schreiber G, Tsuchiya Y, Kanamori E, Standley DM, Nakamura H, Kinoshita K, Driggers CM, Hall RG, Morgan JL, Hsu VL, Zhan J, Yang Y, Zhou Y, Kastritis PL, Bonvin AM, Zhang W, Camacho CJ, Kilambi KP, Sircar A, Gray JJ, Ohue M, Uchikoga N, Matsuzaki Y, Ishida T, Akiyama Y, Khashan R, Bush S, Fouches D, Tropsha A, Esquivel-Rodriguez J, Kihara D, Stranges PB, Jacak R, Kuhlman B, Huang SY, Zou X, Wodak SJ, Janin J, Baker D. J Mol Biol. 2011 Sep 29. 10.1016/j.jmb.2011.09.031 PubMed 22001016.
Backbone
  Vector backbone: pETCON
  Backbone size w/o insert (bp): 5400
  Vector type: Yeast Expression
Growth in bacteria
  Bacterial resistance: Ampicillin, 100 μg/mL
  Growth temperature: 37°C
  Growth strain: DH5alpha
  Copy number: High Copy
Gene/Insert
  Gene/Insert name: SC1918/H1 HA designed binding protein HB71
  Species: Designed Sequence
  Insert size (bp): 288
  Cloning method: Restriction Enzyme; 5′ cloning site NdeI (not destroyed); 3′ cloning site XhoI (not destroyed)
  Sequencing primers: 5′ UP-GS
Resource information
  A portion of this plasmid was derived from a plasmid made by: Designed sequence
Terms and licenses: Academic/Nonprofit Terms; Industry Terms: Not Available to Industry
How to cite: pETCON-HB71/design_10 was a gift from David Baker (Addgene plasmid # 30288 ; http://n2t.net/addgene:30288 ; RRID:Addgene_30288)
